Addgene plasmid #15283: TU#715
Depositing lab: Martin Chalfie. Depositing organization: Columbia University. Publication: Combinatorial marking of cells and organelles with reconstituted fluorescent proteins. Zhang S, Ma C, Chalfie M. Cell. 2004 Oct 1. 119(1):137-44. 10.1016/j.cell.2004.09.012 PubMed 15454087.
Backbone
  Vector backbone: 95.77
  Backbone manufacturer: Andy Fire (Stanford)
  Backbone size w/o insert (bp): 3500
  Vector type: Worm Expression
Growth in bacteria
  Bacterial resistance: Ampicillin, 100 μg/mL
  Growth temperature: 37°C
  Growth strain: DH5alpha
  Copy number: High Copy
Gene/Insert
  Gene/Insert name: czcfp
  Insert size (bp): 520
  Cloning method: Restriction Enzyme; 5′ cloning site BamHI (not destroyed); 3′ cloning site EcoRI (not destroyed)
  Sequencing primers: 5′ n/a
Resource information
  A portion of this plasmid was derived from a plasmid made by: leucine zipper sequences from Lynne Regan (Yale), vector sequences from Andy Fire (Stanford)
Terms and licenses: Academic/Nonprofit Terms; Industry Terms: Not Available to Industry
How to cite: TU#715 was a gift from Martin Chalfie (Addgene plasmid # 15283 ; http://n2t.net/addgene:15283 ; RRID:Addgene_15283)
