[The description below was written by a language model from this plasmid's Addgene catalogue record, the feature table of its GenBank file and pLannotate feature annotations shown in this document.]
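Description:
TU#715 is a Caenorhabditis elegans expression plasmid built on the Fire-lab vector 95.77, a backbone of about 3.5 kb, giving a full construct of roughly 4.0 kb. It is maintained in E. coli as a high-copy plasmid through a ColE1/pUC-type origin and selected with ampicillin via the bla gene and its native promoter. The remaining bacterial annotations (fragments of rop, bom and lacI, the CAP site, lac promoter and operator, and a partial pUC multiple cloning site) are ordinary remnants of the pUC/pBR322-derived cloning backbone and not functional parts of the payload.

The insert, named czcfp, is about 520 bp and sits between retained BamHI and EcoRI sites. The record notes that leucine zipper sequences were sourced from another laboratory, and the associated publication concerns marking cells and organelles with reconstituted fluorescent proteins. The name and these notes suggest a leucine zipper fused to a partial cyan fluorescent protein, one half of a split-reporter pair that fluoresces only when co-expressed with its complementary zipper-tagged half, although the record does not spell this out. In keeping with that reading, the feature table detects only a partial Aequorea victoria GFP-family coding segment of about 300 bp. A short match to C. elegans aex-5 downstream is probably incidental backbone sequence.

No worm promoter is annotated or named, so the plasmid may serve as a cassette into which a cell-specific promoter is placed. The accompanying GenBank record covers only 762 bp and annotates a single GFP primer site. The intended use is combinatorial labelling of cells where two promoters' expression patterns overlap.
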