Features (pLannotate 1.2.2; 12 found; start..end, strand, type, name):
      1..41      -  misc_feature   MCS (fragment): pUC18/19 multiple cloning site
    244..537     +  CDS            &alpha;GFP (fragment): &alpha;GFP is a basic (constitutively fluorescent) long stokes shift fluorescent protein published in 1996, derived from Aequorea victoria.
   1219..1314    +  CDS            aex-5 (fragment): AEX5_CAEEL - Also known as kpc-3 From Caenorhabditis elegans.
   1442..1477    +  CDS            rop (fragment): Rop protein, which maintains plasmids at low copy number; rop
   1579..1678    +  misc_feature   bom (fragment): basis of mobility region from pBR322
   1776..1880    +  promoter       AmpR promoter: bla
   1881..2741    +  CDS            AmpR: β-lactamase; bla; confers resistance to ampicillin, carbenicillin, and related antibiotics
   2912..3500    +  rep_origin     ori: high-copy-number ColE1/pMB1/pBR322/pUC origin of replication
   3683..3775    +  CDS            lacI (fragment): lac repressor; lacI; The lac repressor binds to the lac operator to inhibit transcription in E. coli. This inhibition can be relieved by adding lactose or isopropyl-β-D-thiogalactopyranoside (IPTG).
   3788..3809    +  protein_bind   CAP binding site: CAP binding activates transcription in the presence of cAMP. E. coli catabolite activator protein
   3824..3854    +  promoter       lac promoter: promoter for the E. coli lac operon
   3862..3878    +  protein_bind   lac operator: The lac repressor binds to the lac operator to inhibit transcription in E. coli. This inhibition can be relieved by adding lactose or isopropyl-β-D-thiogalactopyranoside (IPTG). lac repressor encoded by lacI
>Addgene plasmid #15283 | TU#715 | depositor full sequence | sequence record 8245 | Author sequence
AAGCTTGCATGCCTGCAGGTCGACTCTAGAGGATCCCCGGGATTGGCCAAAGGACCCAAAGGTATGTTTC
GAATGATACTAACATAACATAGAACATTTTCAGGAGGACCCTTGAGGGTACCGGTAGAAAAAATGGCTAG
CGCACAGCTGGAGAAGAAACTGCAGGCTCTGGAGAAGAAACTGGCACAGCTGGAGTGGAAAAACCAGGCA
CTGGAGAAGAAACTGGCACAGGGTGGAAGCGGTAAGAATGGGATCAAAGCGGTAAGTTTAAACATGATTT
TACTAACTAACTAATCTGATTTAAATTTTCAGAACTTCAAAATTAGACACAACATTGAAGATGGAAGCGT
TCAACTAGCAGACCATTATCAACAAAATACTCCAATTGGCGATGGCCCTGTCCTTTTACCAGACAACCAT
TACCTGTCCACACAATCTGCCCTTTCGAAAGATCCCAACGAAAAGAGAGACCACATGGTCCTTCTTGAGT
TTGTAACAGCTGCTGGGATTACACATGGCATGGATGAACTATACAAATAGCATTCGTAGAATTCCAACTG
AGCGCCGGTCGCTACCATTACCAACTTGTCTGGTGTCAAAAATAATAGGGGCCGCTGTCATCAGAGTAAG
TTTAAACTGAGTTCTACTAACTAACGAGTAATATTTAAATTTTCAGCATCTCGCGCCCGTGCCTCTGACT
TCTAAGTCCAATTACTCTTCAACATCCCTACATGCTCTTTCTCCCTGTGCTCCCACCCCCTATTTTTGTT
ATTATCAAAAAAACTTCTTCTTAATTTCTTTGTTTTTTAGCTTCTTTTAAGTCACCTCTAACAATGAAAT
TGTGTAGATTCAAAAATAGAATTAATTCGTAATAAAAAGTCGAAAAAAATTGTGCTCCCTCCCCCCATTA
ATAATAATTCTATCCCAAAATCTACACAATGTTCTGTGTACACTTCTTATGTTTTTTTTACTTCTGATAA
ATTTTTTTTGAAACATCATAGAAAAAACCGCACACAAAATACCTTATCATATGTTACGTTTCAGTTTATG
ACCGCAATTTTTATTTCTTCGCACGTCTGGGCCTCTCATGACGTCAAATCATGCTCATCGTGAAAAAGTT
TTGGAGTATTTTTGGAATTTTTCAATCAAGTGAAAGTTTATGAAATTAATTTTCCTGCTTTTGCTTTTTG
GGGGTTTCCCCTATTGTTTGTCAAGAGTTTCGAGGACGGCGTTTTTCTTGCTAAAATCACAAGTATTGAT
GAGCACGATGCAAGAAAGATCGGAAGAAGGTTTGGGTTTGAGGCTCAGTGGAAGGTGAGTAGAAGTTGAT
AATTTGAAAGTGGAGTAGTGTCTATGGGGTTTTTGCCTTAAATGACAGAATACATTCCCAATATACCAAA
CATAACTGTTTCCTACTAGTCGGCCGTACGGGCCCTTTCGTCTCGCGCGTTTCGGTGATGACGGTGAAAA
CCTCTGACACATGCAGCTCCCGGAGACGGTCACAGCTTGTCTGTAAGCGGATGCCGGGAGCAGACAAGCC
CGTCAGGGCGCGTCAGCGGGTGTTGGCGGGTGTCGGGGCTGGCTTAACTATGCGGCATCAGAGCAGATTG
TACTGAGAGTGCACCATATGCGGTGTGAAATACCGCACAGATGCGTAAGGAGAAAATACCGCATCAGGCG
GCCTTAAGGGCCTCGTGATACGCCTATTTTTATAGGTTAATGTCATGATAATAATGGTTTCTTAGACGTC
AGGTGGCACTTTTCGGGGAAATGTGCGCGGAACCCCTATTTGTTTATTTTTCTAAATACATTCAAATATG
TATCCGCTCATGAGACAATAACCCTGATAAATGCTTCAATAATATTGAAAAAGGAAGAGTATGAGTATTC
AACATTTCCGTGTCGCCCTTATTCCCTTTTTTGCGGCATTTTGCCTTCCTGTTTTTGCTCACCCAGAAAC
GCTGGTGAAAGTAAAAGATGCTGAAGATCAGTTGGGTGCACGAGTGGGTTACATCGAACTGGATCTCAAC
AGCGGTAAGATCCTTGAGAGTTTTCGCCCCGAAGAACGTTTTCCAATGATGAGCACTTTTAAAGTTCTGC
TATGTGGCGCGGTATTATCCCGTATTGACGCCGGGCAAGAGCAACTCGGTCGCCGCATACACTATTCTCA
GAATGACTTGGTTGAGTACTCACCAGTCACAGAAAAGCATCTTACGGATGGCATGACAGTAAGAGAATTA
TGCAGTGCTGCCATAACCATGAGTGATAACACTGCGGCCAACTTACTTCTGACAACGATCGGAGGACCGA
AGGAGCTAACCGCTTTTTTGCACAACATGGGGGATCATGTAACTCGCCTTGATCGTTGGGAACCGGAGCT
GAATGAAGCCATACCAAACGACGAGCGTGACACCACGATGCCTGTAGCAATGGCAACAACGTTGCGCAAA
CTATTAACTGGCGAACTACTTACTCTAGCTTCCCGGCAACAATTAATAGACTGGATGGAGGCGGATAAAG
TTGCAGGACCACTTCTGCGCTCGGCCCTTCCGGCTGGCTGGTTTATTGCTGATAAATCTGGAGCCGGTGA
GCGTGGGTCTCGCGGTATCATTGCAGCACTGGGGCCAGATGGTAAGCCCTCCCGTATCGTAGTTATCTAC
ACGACGGGGAGTCAGGCAACTATGGATGAACGAAATAGACAGATCGCTGAGATAGGTGCCTCACTGATTA
AGCATTGGTAACTGTCAGACCAAGTTTACTCATATATACTTTAGATTGATTTAAAACTTCATTTTTAATT
TAAAAGGATCTAGGTGAAGATCCTTTTTGATAATCTCATGACCAAAATCCCTTAACGTGAGTTTTCGTTC
CACTGAGCGTCAGACCCCGTAGAAAAGATCAAAGGATCTTCTTGAGATCCTTTTTTTCTGCGCGTAATCT
GCTGCTTGCAAACAAAAAAACCACCGCTACCAGCGGTGGTTTGTTTGCCGGATCAAGAGCTACCAACTCT
TTTTCCGAAGGTAACTGGCTTCAGCAGAGCGCAGATACCAAATACTGTCCTTCTAGTGTAGCCGTAGTTA
GGCCACCACTTCAAGAACTCTGTAGCACCGCCTACATACCTCGCTCTGCTAATCCTGTTACCAGTGGCTG
CTGCCAGTGGCGATAAGTCGTGTCTTACCGGGTTGGACTCAAGACGATAGTTACCGGATAAGGCGCAGCG
GTCGGGCTGAACGGGGGGTTCGTGCACACAGCCCAGCTTGGAGCGAACGACCTACACCGAACTGAGATAC
CTACAGCGTGAGCATTGAGAAAGCGCCACGCTTCCCGAAGGGAGAAAGGCGGACAGGTATCCGGTAAGCG
GCAGGGTCGGAACAGGAGAGCGCACGAGGGAGCTTCCAGGGGGAAACGCCTGGTATCTTTATAGTCCTGT
CGGGTTTCGCCACCTCTGACTTGAGCGTCGATTTTTGTGATGCTCGTCAGGGGGGCGGAGCCTATGGAAA
AACGCCAGCAACGCGGCCTTTTTACGGTTCCTGGCCTTTTGCTGGCCTTTTGCTCACATGTTCTTTCCTG
CGTTATCCCCTGATTCTGTGGATAACCGTATTACCGCCTTTGAGTGAGCTGATACCGCTCGCCGCAGCCG
AACGACCGAGCGCAGCGAGTCAGTGAGCGAGGAAGCGGAAGAGCGCCCAATACGCAAACCGCCTCTCCCC
GCGCGTTGGCCGATTCATTAATGCAGCTGGCACGACAGGTTTCCCGACTGGAAAGCGGGCAGTGAGCGCA
ACGCAATTAATGTGAGTTAGCTCACTCATTAGGCACCCCAGGCTTTACACTTTATGCTTCCGGCTCGTAT
GTTGTGTGGAATTGTGAGCGGATAACAATTTCACACAGGAAACAGCTATGACCATGATTACGCCAAGCTG
TAAGTTTAAACATGATCTTACTAACTAACTATTCTCATTTAAATTTTCAGAGCTTAAAAATGGCTGAAAT
CACTCACAACGATGGATACGCTAACAACTTGGAAATGAAAT
