LOCUS       Exported 762 bp ds-DNA linear SYN 23-MAY-2021
DEFINITION  synthetic linear DNA
ACCESSION   .
VERSION     .
KEYWORDS    TU#715
SOURCE      synthetic DNA construct
  ORGANISM  synthetic DNA construct
REFERENCE   1 (bases 1 to 762)
  AUTHORS   Zhang S, Ma C, Chalfie M
  TITLE     Combinatorial marking of cells and organelles with reconstituted
            fluorescent proteins.
  JOURNAL   Cell. 2004 Oct 1. 119(1):137-44.
  PUBMED    15454087
REFERENCE   2 (bases 1 to 762)
  AUTHORS   .
  TITLE     Direct Submission
  JOURNAL   Exported May 23, 2021 from SnapGene Server 1.1.58
            http://www.snapgene.com
FEATURES             Location/Qualifiers
     source          1..762
                     /organism="synthetic DNA construct"
                     /mol_type="other DNA"
     primer_bind     582..602
                     /label=GFP-F
                     /note="GFP, forward primer. Does NOT anneal to EGFP"
ORIGIN
        1 taacatggat cttactaact aactattctc atttaaattt tcagagctta aaaatggctg
       61 aaatcactca caacgatgga tacgctaaca acttggaaat gaaataagct tgcatgcctg
      121 caggtcgact ctagaggatc cccgggattg gccaaaggac ccaaaggtat gtttcgaatg
      181 atactaacat aacatagaac attttcagga ggacccttga gggtaccggt agaaaaaatg
      241 gctagcgcac agctggagaa gaaactgcag gctctggaga agaaactggc acagctggag
      301 tggaaaaacc aggcactgga gaagaaactg gcacagggtg gaagcggtaa gaatgggatc
      361 aaagcggtaa gtttaaacat gattttacta actaactaat ctgatttaaa ttttcagaac
      421 ttcaaaatta gacacaacat tgaagatgga agcgttcaac tagcagacca ttatcaacaa
      481 aatactccaa ttggcgatgg ccctgtcctt ttaccagaca accattacct gtccacacaa
      541 tctgcccttt cgaaagatcc caacgaaaag agagaccaca tggtccttct tgagtttgta
      601 acagctgctg ggattacaca tggcatggat gaactataca aatagcattc gtagaattgt
      661 aagtttaaac tttctcatac taactaacgc gctctattta aattttcaga attccaactg
      721 agcgccggtc gctaccatta ccacttgtct ggtgtcaaaa ta
//
